Addgene plasmid #86133: LentiCRISPR-sgUFM1
Purpose: Lentiviral vector expressing Cas9 and an sgRNA targeting UFM1
Depositing lab: David Sabatini. Depositing organization: Whitehead Institute for Biomedical Research. Publication: Gene Essentiality Profiling Reveals Gene Networks and Synthetic Lethal Interactions with Oncogenic Ras. Wang T, Yu H, Hughes NW, Liu B, Kendirli A, Klein K, Chen WW, Lander ES, Sabatini DM. Cell. 2017 Feb 1. pii: S0092-8674(17)30061-2. doi: 10.1016/j.cell.2017.01.013. PubMed 28162770.
Backbone
  Vector backbone: pLentiCRISPR v1
  Vector type: Mammalian Expression, Lentiviral, CRISPR
  Selectable markers: Puromycin
Growth in bacteria
  Bacterial resistance: Ampicillin, 100 μg/mL
  Growth temperature: 37°C
  Growth strain: NEB Stable
  Copy number: High Copy
Gene/Insert
  Gene/Insert name: sgRNA targeting UFM1
  gRNA/shRNA sequence: TCACGCTGACGTCGGACCCA
  Entrez Gene: UFM1 (a.k.a. BM-002, C13orf20, HLD14)
  Promoter: U6
  Cloning method: Restriction Enzyme; 5′ cloning site BsmBI (destroyed during cloning); 3′ cloning site BsmBI (destroyed during cloning)
  Sequencing primers: 5′ CCCAGAGAGGGCCTATTTCCCA
Terms and licenses: Academic/Nonprofit Terms; Industry Terms: Not Available to Industry
How to cite: LentiCRISPR-sgUFM1 was a gift from David Sabatini (Addgene plasmid # 86133 ; http://n2t.net/addgene:86133 ; RRID:Addgene_86133)
