[The description below was written by a language model from this plasmid's Addgene catalogue record and pLannotate feature annotations shown in this document.]
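Description:
LentiCRISPR-sgUFM1 is an all-in-one lentiviral CRISPR vector built on the pLentiCRISPR v1 backbone, delivering Streptococcus pyogenes Cas9 together with a single guide RNA against the human UFM1 gene (ubiquitin-fold modifier 1). It is propagated in E. coli as a high-copy plasmid through a ColE1/pUC-type origin with ampicillin selection (AmpR); an f1 origin, SV40 origin and remnants of a lac/lacZα cloning region with T7 and T3 promoters are also carried in the bacterial backbone. The sequenced record is about 11.6 kb.

The viral portion has a third-generation, self-inactivating layout. An RSV promoter replaces the U3 region upstream of a truncated HIV-1 5' LTR to drive genomic RNA production in packaging cells. This is followed by the Ψ packaging signal with a gag fragment, the RRE for Rev-dependent nuclear export, a cPPT/CTS element, and a ΔU3 3' LTR with a downstream SV40 polyadenylation signal. Within this frame, a human U6 RNA polymerase III promoter transcribes the UFM1 guide, which was cloned between BsmBI sites (destroyed in the process) directly upstream of the gRNA scaffold. A separate EF-1α core promoter drives the Cas9 coding sequence, annotated as contiguous N- and C-terminal portions, followed by a puromycin N-acetyltransferase gene for selecting transduced mammalian cells. The table annotates no linker between Cas9 and PuroR, so how the two are coupled is not stated. A WPRE downstream enhances transcript expression.

The construct is intended for packaging into lentivirus and stable transduction of mammalian cells to disrupt UFM1. It was deposited with a study profiling gene essentiality and synthetic lethal interactions with oncogenic Ras.
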