Features (pLannotate 1.2.2; 29 found; start..end, strand, type, name):
      5..231     +  promoter       RSV promoter: Rous sarcoma virus enhancer/promoter
    232..412     +  LTR            5' LTR (truncated): truncated 5' long terminal repeat (LTR) from HIV-1
    459..584     +  misc_feature   HIV-1 Ψ: packaging signal of human immunodeficiency virus type 1
    568..931     +  CDS            HIV-1 gag (fragment): gag protein from human immunodeficiency virus 1; gag
   1077..1310    +  misc_feature   RRE: The Rev response element (RRE) of HIV-1 allows for Rev-dependent mRNA export from the nucleus to the cytoplasm.
   1687..1713    +  CDS            Rev (fragment): human immunodeficiency virus 1 (HIV-1) Rev protein; rev; enhances nuclear export of unspliced and incompletely spliced viral mRNAs
   1717..1957    +  promoter       U6 promoter: RNA polymerase III promoter for human U6 snRNA
   1987..2062    +  misc_RNA       gRNA scaffold: guide RNA scaffold for the Streptococcus pyogenes CRISPR/Cas9 system
   2110..2227    +  misc_feature   cPPT/CTS: central polypurine tract and central termination sequence of HIV-1
   2296..2507    +  promoter       EF-1α core promoter: core promoter for human elongation factor EF-1α
   2611..4212    +  CDS            Cas9(N): N-terminal portion of Streptococcus pyogenes Cas9 (Zetsche et al., 2015)
   4213..6711    +  CDS            Cas9(C): C-terminal portion of Streptococcus pyogenes Cas9 (Zetsche et al., 2015)
   6832..7431    +  CDS            PuroR (fragment): puromycin N-acetyltransferase; pac from Streptomyces; confers resistance to puromycin
   7447..8035    +  misc_feature   WPRE: woodchuck hepatitis virus posttranscriptional regulatory element
   8086..8105    +  misc_feature   cPPT/CTS (fragment): central polypurine tract and central termination sequence of HIV-1
   8107..8340    +  LTR            3' LTR (ΔU3): self-inactivating 3' long terminal repeat (LTR) from HIV-1
   8418..8539    +  polyA_signal   SV40 poly(A) signal: SV40 polyadenylation signal
   8579..8714    +  rep_origin     SV40 ori: SV40 origin of replication
   8735..8753    -  promoter       T7 promoter: promoter for bacteriophage T7 RNA polymerase
   8761..8916    +  CDS            lacZα (fragment): LacZα fragment of β-galactosidase; lacZ fragment
   8921..9349    +  rep_origin     f1 ori (sequence partly withheld): f1 bacteriophage origin of replication; arrow indicates direction of (+) strand synthesis
   9402..9506    +  promoter       AmpR promoter: bla
   9507..10367   +  CDS            AmpR: β-lactamase; bla; confers resistance to ampicillin, carbenicillin, and related antibiotics
  10538..11126   +  rep_origin     ori: high-copy-number ColE1/pMB1/pBR322/pUC origin of replication
  11309..11401   +  CDS            lacI (fragment): lac repressor; lacI; The lac repressor binds to the lac operator to inhibit transcription in E. coli. This inhibition can be relieved by adding lactose or isopropyl-β-D-thiogalactopyranoside (IPTG).
  11414..11435   +  protein_bind   CAP binding site: CAP binding activates transcription in the presence of cAMP. E. coli catabolite activator protein
  11450..11480   +  promoter       lac promoter: promoter for the E. coli lac operon
  11484..11506   +  protein_bind   lac operator (fragment): The lac repressor binds to the lac operator to inhibit transcription in E. coli. This inhibition can be relieved by adding lactose or isopropyl-β-D-thiogalactopyranoside (IPTG). lac repressor encoded by lacI
  11549..11567   +  promoter       T3 promoter: promoter for bacteriophage T3 RNA polymerase
>Addgene plasmid #86133 | LentiCRISPR-sgUFM1 | addgene full sequence | sequence record 172750 | Addgene NGS Result
TTAATGTAGTCTTATGCAATACTCTTGTAGTCTTGCAACATGGTAACGATGAGTTAGCAACATGCCTTAC
AAGGAGAGAAAAAGCACCGTGCATGCCGATTGGTGGAAGTAAGGTGGTACGATCGTGCCTTATTAGGAAG
GCAACAGACGGGTCTGACATGGATTGGACGAACCACTGAATTGCCGCATTGCAGAGATATTGTATTTAAG
TGCCTAGCTCGATACATAAACGGGTCTCTCTGGTTAGACCAGATCTGAGCCTGGGAGCTCTCTGGCTAAC
TAGGGAACCCACTGCTTAAGCCTCAATAAAGCTTGCCTTGAGTGCTTCAAGTAGTGTGTGCCCGTCTGTT
GTGTGACTCTGGTAACTAGAGATCCCTCAGACCCTTTTAGTCAGTGTGGAAAATCTCTAGCAGTGGCGCC
CGAACAGGGACTTGAAAGCGAAAGGGAAACCAGAGGAGCTCTCTCGACGCAGGACTCGGCTTGCTGAAGC
GCGCACGGCAAGAGGCGAGGGGCGGCGACTGGTGAGTACGCCAAAAATTTTGACTAGCGGAGGCTAGAAG
GAGAGAGATGGGTGCGAGAGCGTCAGTATTAAGCGGGGGAGAATTAGATCGCGATGGGAAAAAATTCGGT
TAAGGCCAGGGGGAAAGAAAAAATATAAATTAAAACATATAGTATGGGCAAGCAGGGAGCTAGAACGATT
CGCAGTTAATCCTGGCCTGTTAGAAACATCAGAAGGCTGTAGACAAATACTGGGACAGCTACAACCATCC
CTTCAGACAGGATCAGAAGAACTTAGATCATTATATAATACAGTAGCAACCCTCTATTGTGTGCATCAAA
GGATAGAGATAAAAGACACCAAGGAAGCTTTAGACAAGATAGAGGAAGAGCAAAACAAAAGTAAGACCAC
CGCACAGCAAGCGGCCGCTGATCTTCAGACCTGGAGGAGGAGATATGAGGGACAATTGGAGAAGTGAATT
ATATAAATATAAAGTAGTAAAAATTGAACCATTAGGAGTAGCACCCACCAAGGCAAAGAGAAGAGTGGTG
CAGAGAGAAAAAAGAGCAGTGGGAATAGGAGCTTTGTTCCTTGGGTTCTTGGGAGCAGCAGGAAGCACTA
TGGGCGCAGCGTCAATGACGCTGACGGTACAGGCCAGACAATTATTGTCTGGTATAGTGCAGCAGCAGAA
CAATTTGCTGAGGGCTATTGAGGCGCAACAGCATCTGTTGCAACTCACAGTCTGGGGCATCAAGCAGCTC
CAGGCAAGAATCCTGGCTGTGGAAAGATACCTAAAGGATCAACAGCTCCTGGGGATTTGGGGTTGCTCTG
GAAAACTCATTTGCACCACTGCTGTGCCTTGGAATGCTAGTTGGAGTAATAAATCTCTGGAACAGATTTG
GAATCACACGACCTGGATGGAGTGGGACAGAGAAATTAACAATTACACAAGCTTAATACACTCCTTAATT
GAAGAATCGCAAAACCAGCAAGAAAAGAATGAACAAGAATTATTGGAATTAGATAAATGGGCAAGTTTGT
GGAATTGGTTTAACATAACAAATTGGCTGTGGTATATAAAATTATTCATAATGATAGTAGGAGGCTTGGT
AGGTTTAAGAATAGTTTTTGCTGTACTTTCTATAGTGAATAGAGTTAGGCAGGGATATTCACCATTATCG
TTTCAGACCCACCTCCCAACCCCGAGGGGACCCAGAGAGGGCCTATTTCCCATGATTCCTTCATATTTGC
ATATACGATACAAGGCTGTTAGAGAGATAATTAGAATTAATTTGACTGTAAACACAAAGATATTAGTACA
AAATACGTGACGTAGAAAGTAATAATTTCTTGGGTAGTTTGCAGTTTTAAAATTATGTTTTAAAATGGAC
TATCATATGCTTACCGTAACTTGAAAGTATTTCGATTTCTTGGCTTTATATATCTTGTGGAAAGGACGAA
ACACCGTCACGCTGACGTCGGACCCAGTTTTAGAGCTAGAAATAGCAAGTTAAAATAAGGCTAGTCCGTT
ATCAACTTGAAAAAGTGGCACCGAGTCGGTGCTTTTTTGAATTCTAGATCTTGAGACAAATGGCAGTATT
CATCCACAATTTTAAAAGAAAAGGGGGGATTGGGGGGTACAGTGCAGGGGAAAGAATAGTAGACATAATA
GCAACAGACATACAAACTAAAGAATTACAAAAACAAATTACAAAAATTCAAAATTTTCGGGTTTATTACA
GGGACAGCAGAGATCCACTTTGGCGCCGGCTCGAGTGGCTCCGGTGCCCGTCAGTGGGCAGAGCGCACAT
CGCCCACAGTCCCCGAGAAGTTGGGGGGAGGGGTCGGCAATTGAACCGGTGCCTAGAGAAGGTGGCGCGG
GGTAAACTGGGAAAGTGATGTCGTGTACTGGCTCCGCCTTTTTCCCGAGGGTGGGGGAGAACCGTATATA
AGTGCAGTAGTCGCCGTGAACGTTCTTTTTCGCAACGGGTTTGCCGCCAGAACACAGGTGTCGTGACGCG
GGATCCGCCACCATGGATTACAAAGACGATGACGATAAGATGGCCCCAAAGAAGAAGCGGAAGGTCGGTA
TCCACGGAGTCCCAGCAGCCGACAAGAAGTACAGCATCGGCCTGGACATCGGCACCAACTCTGTGGGCTG
GGCCGTGATCACCGACGAGTACAAGGTGCCCAGCAAGAAATTCAAGGTGCTGGGCAACACCGACCGGCAC
AGCATCAAGAAGAACCTGATCGGAGCCCTGCTGTTCGACAGCGGCGAAACAGCCGAGGCCACCCGGCTGA
AGAGAACCGCCAGAAGAAGATACACCAGACGGAAGAACCGGATCTGCTATCTGCAAGAGATCTTCAGCAA
CGAGATGGCCAAGGTGGACGACAGCTTCTTCCACAGACTGGAAGAGTCCTTCCTGGTGGAAGAGGATAAG
AAGCACGAGCGGCACCCCATCTTCGGCAACATCGTGGACGAGGTGGCCTACCACGAGAAGTACCCCACCA
TCTACCACCTGAGAAAGAAACTGGTGGACAGCACCGACAAGGCCGACCTGCGGCTGATCTATCTGGCCCT
GGCCCACATGATCAAGTTCCGGGGCCACTTCCTGATCGAGGGCGACCTGAACCCCGACAACAGCGACGTG
GACAAGCTGTTCATCCAGCTGGTGCAGACCTACAACCAGCTGTTCGAGGAAAACCCCATCAACGCCAGCG
GCGTGGACGCCAAGGCCATCCTGTCTGCCAGACTGAGCAAGAGCAGACGGCTGGAAAATCTGATCGCCCA
GCTGCCCGGCGAGAAGAAGAATGGCCTGTTCGGAAACCTGATTGCCCTGAGCCTGGGCCTGACCCCCAAC
TTCAAGAGCAACTTCGACCTGGCCGAGGATGCCAAACTGCAGCTGAGCAAGGACACCTACGACGACGACC
TGGACAACCTGCTGGCCCAGATCGGCGACCAGTACGCCGACCTGTTTCTGGCCGCCAAGAACCTGTCCGA
CGCCATCCTGCTGAGCGACATCCTGAGAGTGAACACCGAGATCACCAAGGCCCCCCTGAGCGCCTCTATG
ATCAAGAGATACGACGAGCACCACCAGGACCTGACCCTGCTGAAAGCTCTCGTGCGGCAGCAGCTGCCTG
AGAAGTACAAAGAGATTTTCTTCGACCAGAGCAAGAACGGCTACGCCGGCTACATTGACGGCGGAGCCAG
CCAGGAAGAGTTCTACAAGTTCATCAAGCCCATCCTGGAAAAGATGGACGGCACCGAGGAACTGCTCGTG
AAGCTGAACAGAGAGGACCTGCTGCGGAAGCAGCGGACCTTCGACAACGGCAGCATCCCCCACCAGATCC
ACCTGGGAGAGCTGCACGCCATTCTGCGGCGGCAGGAAGATTTTTACCCATTCCTGAAGGACAACCGGGA
AAAGATCGAGAAGATCCTGACCTTCCGCATCCCCTACTACGTGGGCCCTCTGGCCAGGGGAAACAGCAGA
TTCGCCTGGATGACCAGAAAGAGCGAGGAAACCATCACCCCCTGGAACTTCGAGGAAGTGGTGGACAAGG
GCGCTTCCGCCCAGAGCTTCATCGAGCGGATGACCAACTTCGATAAGAACCTGCCCAACGAGAAGGTGCT
GCCCAAGCACAGCCTGCTGTACGAGTACTTCACCGTGTATAACGAGCTGACCAAAGTGAAATACGTGACC
GAGGGAATGAGAAAGCCCGCCTTCCTGAGCGGCGAGCAGAAAAAGGCCATCGTGGACCTGCTGTTCAAGA
CCAACCGGAAAGTGACCGTGAAGCAGCTGAAAGAGGACTACTTCAAGAAAATCGAGTGCTTCGACTCCGT
GGAAATCTCCGGCGTGGAAGATCGGTTCAACGCCTCCCTGGGCACATACCACGATCTGCTGAAAATTATC
AAGGACAAGGACTTCCTGGACAATGAGGAAAACGAGGACATTCTGGAAGATATCGTGCTGACCCTGACAC
TGTTTGAGGACAGAGAGATGATCGAGGAACGGCTGAAAACCTATGCCCACCTGTTCGACGACAAAGTGAT
GAAGCAGCTGAAGCGGCGGAGATACACCGGCTGGGGCAGGCTGAGCCGGAAGCTGATCAACGGCATCCGG
GACAAGCAGTCCGGCAAGACAATCCTGGATTTCCTGAAGTCCGACGGCTTCGCCAACAGAAACTTCATGC
AGCTGATCCACGACGACAGCCTGACCTTTAAAGAGGACATCCAGAAAGCCCAGGTGTCCGGCCAGGGCGA
TAGCCTGCACGAGCACATTGCCAATCTGGCCGGCAGCCCCGCCATTAAGAAGGGCATCCTGCAGACAGTG
AAGGTGGTGGACGAGCTCGTGAAAGTGATGGGCCGGCACAAGCCCGAGAACATCGTGATCGAAATGGCCA
GAGAGAACCAGACCACCCAGAAGGGACAGAAGAACAGCCGCGAGAGAATGAAGCGGATCGAAGAGGGCAT
CAAAGAGCTGGGCAGCCAGATCCTGAAAGAACACCCCGTGGAAAACACCCAGCTGCAGAACGAGAAGCTG
TACCTGTACTACCTGCAGAATGGGCGGGATATGTACGTGGACCAGGAACTGGACATCAACCGGCTGTCCG
ACTACGATGTGGACCATATCGTGCCTCAGAGCTTTCTGAAGGACGACTCCATCGACAACAAGGTGCTGAC
CAGAAGCGACAAGAACCGGGGCAAGAGCGACAACGTGCCCTCCGAAGAGGTCGTGAAGAAGATGAAGAAC
TACTGGCGGCAGCTGCTGAACGCCAAGCTGATTACCCAGAGAAAGTTCGACAATCTGACCAAGGCCGAGA
GAGGCGGCCTGAGCGAACTGGATAAGGCCGGCTTCATCAAGAGACAGCTGGTGGAAACCCGGCAGATCAC
AAAGCACGTGGCACAGATCCTGGACTCCCGGATGAACACTAAGTACGACGAGAATGACAAGCTGATCCGG
GAAGTGAAAGTGATCACCCTGAAGTCCAAGCTGGTGTCCGATTTCCGGAAGGATTTCCAGTTTTACAAAG
TGCGCGAGATCAACAACTACCACCACGCCCACGACGCCTACCTGAACGCCGTCGTGGGAACCGCCCTGAT
CAAAAAGTACCCTAAGCTGGAAAGCGAGTTCGTGTACGGCGACTACAAGGTGTACGACGTGCGGAAGATG
ATCGCCAAGAGCGAGCAGGAAATCGGCAAGGCTACCGCCAAGTACTTCTTCTACAGCAACATCATGAACT
TTTTCAAGACCGAGATTACCCTGGCCAACGGCGAGATCCGGAAGCGGCCTCTGATCGAGACAAACGGCGA
AACCGGGGAGATCGTGTGGGATAAGGGCCGGGATTTTGCCACCGTGCGGAAAGTGCTGAGCATGCCCCAA
GTGAATATCGTGAAAAAGACCGAGGTGCAGACAGGCGGCTTCAGCAAAGAGTCTATCCTGCCCAAGAGGA
ACAGCGATAAGCTGATCGCCAGAAAGAAGGACTGGGACCCTAAGAAGTACGGCGGCTTCGACAGCCCCAC
CGTGGCCTATTCTGTGCTGGTGGTGGCCAAAGTGGAAAAGGGCAAGTCCAAGAAACTGAAGAGTGTGAAA
GAGCTGCTGGGGATCACCATCATGGAAAGAAGCAGCTTCGAGAAGAATCCCATCGACTTTCTGGAAGCCA
AGGGCTACAAAGAAGTGAAAAAGGACCTGATCATCAAGCTGCCTAAGTACTCCCTGTTCGAGCTGGAAAA
CGGCCGGAAGAGAATGCTGGCCTCTGCCGGCGAACTGCAGAAGGGAAACGAACTGGCCCTGCCCTCCAAA
TATGTGAACTTCCTGTACCTGGCCAGCCACTATGAGAAGCTGAAGGGCTCCCCCGAGGATAATGAGCAGA
AACAGCTGTTTGTGGAACAGCACAAGCACTACCTGGACGAGATCATCGAGCAGATCAGCGAGTTCTCCAA
GAGAGTGATCCTGGCCGACGCTAATCTGGACAAAGTGCTGTCCGCCTACAACAAGCACCGGGATAAGCCC
ATCAGAGAGCAGGCCGAGAATATCATCCACCTGTTTACCCTGACCAATCTGGGAGCCCCTGCCGCCTTCA
AGTACTTTGACACCACCATCGACCGGAAGAGGTACACCAGCACCAAAGAGGTGCTGGACGCCACCCTGAT
CCACCAGAGCATCACCGGCCTGTACGAGACACGGATCGACCTGTCTCAGCTGGGAGGCGACAAGCGTCCT
GCTGCTACTAAGAAAGCTGGTCAAGCTAAGAAAAAGAAAGCTAGCGGCAGCGGCGCCACCAACTTCAGCC
TGCTGAAGCAGGCCGGCGACGTGGAGGAGAACCCCGGCCCCATGACCGAGTACAAGCCCACGGTGCGCCT
CGCCACCCGCGACGACGTCCCCAGGGCCGTACGCACCCTCGCCGCCGCGTTCGCCGACTACCCCGCCACG
CGCCACACCGTCGATCCGGACCGCCACATCGAGCGGGTCACCGAGCTGCAAGAACTCTTCCTCACGCGCG
TCGGGCTCGACATCGGCAAGGTGTGGGTCGCGGACGACGGCGCCGCGGTGGCGGTCTGGACCACGCCGGA
GAGCGTCGAAGCGGGGGCGGTGTTCGCCGAGATCGGCCCGCGCATGGCCGAGTTGAGCGGTTCCCGGCTG
GCCGCGCAGCAACAGATGGAAGGCCTCCTGGCGCCGCACCGGCCCAAGGAGCCCGCGTGGTTCCTGGCCA
CCGTCGGAGTCTCGCCCGACCACCAGGGCAAGGGTCTGGGCAGCGCCGTCGTGCTCCCCGGAGTGGAGGC
GGCCGAGCGCGCCGGGGTGCCCGCCTTCCTGGAGACCTCCGCGCCCCGCAACCTCCCCTTCTACGAGCGG
CTCGGCTTCACCGTCACCGCCGACGTCGAGGTGCCCGAAGGACCGCGCACCTGGTGCATGACCCGCAAGC
CCGGTGCCTGAACGCGTTAAGTCGACAATCAACCTCTGGATTACAAAATTTGTGAAAGATTGACTGGTAT
TCTTAACTATGTTGCTCCTTTTACGCTATGTGGATACGCTGCTTTAATGCCTTTGTATCATGCTATTGCT
TCCCGTATGGCTTTCATTTTCTCCTCCTTGTATAAATCCTGGTTGCTGTCTCTTTATGAGGAGTTGTGGC
CCGTTGTCAGGCAACGTGGCGTGGTGTGCACTGTGTTTGCTGACGCAACCCCCACTGGTTGGGGCATTGC
CACCACCTGTCAGCTCCTTTCCGGGACTTTCGCTTTCCCCCTCCCTATTGCCACGGCGGAACTCATCGCC
GCCTGCCTTGCCCGCTGCTGGACAGGGGCTCGGCTGTTGGGCACTGACAATTCCGTGGTGTTGTCGGGGA
AATCATCGTCCTTTCCTTGGCTGCTCGCCTGTGTTGCCACCTGGATTCTGCGCGGGACGTCCTTCTGCTA
CGTCCCTTCGGCCCTCAATCCAGCGGACCTTCCTTCCCGCGGCCTGCTGCCGGCTCTGCGGCCTCTTCCG
CGTCTTCGCCTTCGCCCTCAGACGAGTCGGATCTCCCTTTGGGCCGCCTCCCCGCGTCGACTTTAAGACC
AATGACTTACAAGGCAGCTGTAGATCTTAGCCACTTTTTAAAAGAAAAGGGGGGACTGGAAGGGCTAATT
CACTCCCAACGAAGACAAGATCTGCTTTTTGCTTGTACTGGGTCTCTCTGGTTAGACCAGATCTGAGCCT
GGGAGCTCTCTGGCTAACTAGGGAACCCACTGCTTAAGCCTCAATAAAGCTTGCCTTGAGTGCTTCAAGT
AGTGTGTGCCCGTCTGTTGTGTGACTCTGGTAACTAGAGATCCCTCAGACCCTTTTAGTCAGTGTGGAAA
ATCTCTAGCAGTACGTATAGTAGTTCATGTCATCTTATTATTCAGTATTTATAACTTGCAAAGAAATGAA
TATCAGAGAGTGAGAGGAACTTGTTTATTGCAGCTTATAATGGTTACAAATAAAGCAATAGCATCACAAA
TTTCACAAATAAAGCATTTTTTTCACTGCATTCTAGTTGTGGTTTGTCCAAACTCATCAATGTATCTTAT
CATGTCTGGCTCTAGCTATCCCGCCCCTAACTCCGCCCATCCCGCCCCTAACTCCGCCCAGTTCCGCCCA
TTCTCCGCCCCATGGCTGACTAATTTTTTTTATTTATGCAGAGGCCGAGGCCGCCTCGGCCTCTGAGCTA
TTCCAGAAGTAGTGAGGAGGCTTTTTTGGAGGCCTAGGGACGTACCCAATTCGCCCTATAGTGAGTCGTA
TTACGCGCGCTCACTGGCCGTCGTTTTACAACGTCGTGACTGGGAAAACCCTGGCGTTACCCAACTTAAT
CGCCTTGCAGCACATCCCCCTTTCGCCAGCTGGCGTAATAGCGAAGAGGCCCGCACCGATCGCCCTTCCC
AACAGTTGCGCAGCCTGAATGGCGAATGGG
[124 nt withheld, positions 8921-9044]
C
[91 nt withheld, positions 9046-9136]
A
[49 nt withheld, positions 9138-9186]
CCTTTGACGTTGGAGTCCACGTTCTTT
[37 nt withheld, positions 9214-9250]
ACCCTATCTCGGTCTATTCTTTTGATTTATAAGGGATTTTGCCGATTTCGGCCTATTGGTTAAAAAATGA
GCTGATTTAACAAAAATTTAACGCGAATTTTAACAAAATATTAACGCTTACAATTTAGGTGGCACTTTTC
GGGGAAATGTGCGCGGAACCCCTATTTGTTTATTTTTCTAAATACATTCAAATATGTATCCGCTCATGAG
ACAATAACCCTGATAAATGCTTCAATAATATTGAAAAAGGAAGAGTATGAGTATTCAACATTTCCGTGTC
GCCCTTATTCCCTTTTTTGCGGCATTTTGCCTTCCTGTTTTTGCTCACCCAGAAACGCTGGTGAAAGTAA
AAGATGCTGAAGATCAGTTGGGTGCACGAGTGGGTTACATCGAACTGGATCTCAACAGCGGTAAGATCCT
TGAGAGTTTTCGCCCCGAAGAACGTTTTCCAATGATGAGCACTTTTAAAGTTCTGCTATGTGGCGCGGTA
TTATCCCGTATTGACGCCGGGCAAGAGCAACTCGGTCGCCGCATACACTATTCTCAGAATGACTTGGTTG
AGTACTCACCAGTCACAGAAAAGCATCTTACGGATGGCATGACAGTAAGAGAATTATGCAGTGCTGCCAT
AACCATGAGTGATAACACTGCGGCCAACTTACTTCTGACAACGATCGGAGGACCGAAGGAGCTAACCGCT
TTTTTGCACAACATGGGGGATCATGTAACTCGCCTTGATCGTTGGGAACCGGAGCTGAATGAAGCCATAC
CAAACGACGAGCGTGACACCACGATGCCTGTAGCAATGGCAACAACGTTGCGCAAACTATTAACTGGCGA
ACTACTTACTCTAGCTTCCCGGCAACAATTAATAGACTGGATGGAGGCGGATAAAGTTGCAGGACCACTT
CTGCGCTCGGCCCTTCCGGCTGGCTGGTTTATTGCTGATAAATCTGGAGCCGGTGAGCGTGGGTCTCGCG
GTATCATTGCAGCACTGGGGCCAGATGGTAAGCCCTCCCGTATCGTAGTTATCTACACGACGGGGAGTCA
GGCAACTATGGATGAACGAAATAGACAGATCGCTGAGATAGGTGCCTCACTGATTAAGCATTGGTAACTG
TCAGACCAAGTTTACTCATATATACTTTAGATTGATTTAAAACTTCATTTTTAATTTAAAAGGATCTAGG
TGAAGATCCTTTTTGATAATCTCATGACCAAAATCCCTTAACGTGAGTTTTCGTTCCACTGAGCGTCAGA
CCCCGTAGAAAAGATCAAAGGATCTTCTTGAGATCCTTTTTTTCTGCGCGTAATCTGCTGCTTGCAAACA
AAAAAACCACCGCTACCAGCGGTGGTTTGTTTGCCGGATCAAGAGCTACCAACTCTTTTTCCGAAGGTAA
CTGGCTTCAGCAGAGCGCAGATACCAAATACTGTTCTTCTAGTGTAGCCGTAGTTAGGCCACCACTTCAA
GAACTCTGTAGCACCGCCTACATACCTCGCTCTGCTAATCCTGTTACCAGTGGCTGCTGCCAGTGGCGAT
AAGTCGTGTCTTACCGGGTTGGACTCAAGACGATAGTTACCGGATAAGGCGCAGCGGTCGGGCTGAACGG
GGGGTTCGTGCACACAGCCCAGCTTGGAGCGAACGACCTACACCGAACTGAGATACCTACAGCGTGAGCT
ATGAGAAAGCGCCACGCTTCCCGAAGGGAGAAAGGCGGACAGGTATCCGGTAAGCGGCAGGGTCGGAACA
GGAGAGCGCACGAGGGAGCTTCCAGGGGGAAACGCCTGGTATCTTTATAGTCCTGTCGGGTTTCGCCACC
TCTGACTTGAGCGTCGATTTTTGTGATGCTCGTCAGGGGGGCGGAGCCTATGGAAAAACGCCAGCAACGC
GGCCTTTTTACGGTTCCTGGCCTTTTGCTGGCCTTTTGCTCACATGTTCTTTCCTGCGTTATCCCCTGAT
TCTGTGGATAACCGTATTACCGCCTTTGAGTGAGCTGATACCGCTCGCCGCAGCCGAACGACCGAGCGCA
GCGAGTCAGTGAGCGAGGAAGCGGAAGAGCGCCCAATACGCAAACCGCCTCTCCCCGCGCGTTGGCCGAT
TCATTAATGCAGCTGGCACGACAGGTTTCCCGACTGGAAAGCGGGCAGTGAGCGCAACGCAATTAATGTG
AGTTAGCTCACTCATTAGGCACCCCAGGCTTTACACTTTATGCTTCCGGCTCGTATGTTGTGTGGAATTG
TGAGCGGATAACAATTTCACACAGGAAACAGCTATGACCATGATTACGCCAAGCGCGCAATTAACCCTCA
CTAAAGGGAACAAAAGCTGGAGCTGCAAGC
